>Addgene plasmid #87451 | FRB-CFP-ras | addgene full sequence | sequence record 174915 | Addgene NGS Result
GACATTGATTATTGACTAGTTATTAATAGTAATCAATTACGGGGTCATTAGTTCATAGCCCATATATGGA
GTTCCGCGTTACATAACTTACGGTAAATGGCCCGCCTGGCTGACCGCCCAACGACCCCCGCCCATTGACG
TCAATAATGACGTATGTTCCCATAGTAACGCCAATAGGGACTTTCCATTGACGTCAATGGGTGGAGTATT
TACGGTAAACTGCCCACTTGGCAGTACATCAAGTGTATCATATGCCAAGTACGCCCCCTATTGACGTCAA
TGACGGTAAATGGCCCGCCTGGCATTATGCCCAGTACATGACCTTATGGGACTTTCCTACTTGGCAGTAC
ATCTACGTATTAGTCATCGCTATTACCATGGTGATGCGGTTTTGGCAGTACATCAATGGGCGTGGATAGC
GGTTTGACTCACGGGGATTTCCAAGTCTCCACCCCATTGACGTCAATGGGAGTTTGTTTTGGCACCAAAA
TCAACGGGACTTTCCAAAATGTCGTAACAACTCCGCCCCATTGACGCAAATGGGCGGTAGGCGTGTACGG
TGGGAGGTCTATATAAGCAGAGCTCTCTGGCTAACTAGAGAACCCACTGCTTACTGGCTTATCGAAATTA
ATACGACTCACTATAGGGAGACCCAAGCTTGGTACCGAGCTCGGATCCGCCACCATGATCCTCTGGCATG
AGATGTGGCATGAAGGCCTGGAAGAGGCATCTCGTTTGTACTTTGGGGAAAGGAACGTGAAAGGCATGTT
TGAGGTGCTGGAGCCCTTGCATGCTATGATGGAACGGGGCCCCCAGACTCTGAAGGAAACATCCTTTAAT
CAGGCCTATGGTCGAGATTTAATGGAGGCCCAAGAGTGGTGCAGGAAGTACATGAAATCAGGGAATGTCA
AGGACCTCCTCCAAGCCTGGGACCTCTATTATCATGTGTTCCGACGAATCTCAAAGACCGGTAGCAAGGG
CGAGGAGCTGTTCACCGGGGTGGTGCCCATCCTGGTCGAGCTGGACGGCGACGTAAACGGCCACAGGTTC
AGCGTGTCCGGCGAGGGCGAGGGCGATGCCACCTACGGCAAGCTGACCCTGAAGTTCATCTGCACCACCG
GCAAGCTGCCCGTGCCCTGGCCCACCCTCGTGACCACCCTGACCTGGGGCGTGCAGTGCTTCAGCCGCTA
CCCCGACCACATGAAGCAGCACGACTTCTTCAAGTCCGCCATGCCCGAAGGCTACGTCCAGGAGCGTACC
ATCTTCTTCAAGGACGACGGCAACTACAAGACCCGCGCCGAGGTGAAGTTCGAGGGCGACACCCTGGTGA
ACCGCATCGAGCTGAAGGGCATCGACTTCAAGGAGGACGGCAACATCCTGGGGCACAAGCTGGAGTACAA
CTACATCAGCCACAACGTCTATATCACCGCCGACAAGCAGAAGAACGGCATCAAGGCCCACTTCAAGATC
CGCCACAACATCGAGGACGGCAGCGTGCAGCTCGCCGACCACTACCAGCAGAACACCCCCATCGGCGACG
GCCCCGTGCTGCTGCCCGACAACCACTACCTGAGCACCCAGTCCGCCCTGAGCAAAGACCCCAACGAGAA
GCGCGATCACATGGTCCTGCTGGAGTTCGTGACCGCCGCCGGGATCACTCTCGGCATGGACGAGCTGTAC
AAGAAGCTGAACCCTCCTGATGAGAGTGGCCCCGGCTGCATGAGCTGCAAGTGTGTGCTCTCCTAACTCG
AGCATGCATCTAGAGGGCCCTATTCTATAGTGTCACCTAAATGCTAGAGCTCGCTGATCAGCCTCGACTG
TGCCTTCTAGTTGCCAGCCATCTGTTGTTTGCCCCTCCCCCGTGCCTTCCTTGACCCTGGAAGGTGCCAC
TCCCACTGTCCTTTCCTAATAAAATGAGGAAATTGCATCGCATTGTCTGAGTAGGTGTCATTCTATTCTG
GGGGGTGGGGTGGGGCAGGACAGCAAGGGGGAGGATTGGGAAGACAATAGCAGGCATGCTGGGGATGCGG
TGGGCTCTATGGCTTCTGAGGCGGAAAGAACCAGCTGGGGCTCTAGGGGGTATCCCC
[124 nt withheld, positions 2088-2211]
C
[91 nt withheld, positions 2213-2303]
A
[49 nt withheld, positions 2305-2353]
CCTTTGACGTTGGAGTCCACGTTCTTT
[37 nt withheld, positions 2381-2417]
ACCCTATCTCGGTCTATTCTTTTGATTTATAAGGGATTTTGCCGATTTCGGCCTATTGGTTAAAAAATGA
GCTGATTTAACAAAAATTTAACGCGAATTAATTCTGTGGAATGTGTGTCAGTTAGGGTGTGGAAAGTCCC
CAGGCTCCCCAGCAGGCAGAAGTATGCAAAGCATGCATCTCAATTAGTCAGCAACCAGGTGTGGAAAGTC
CCCAGGCTCCCCAGCAGGCAGAAGTATGCAAAGCATGCATCTCAATTAGTCAGCAACCATAGTCCCGCCC
CTAACTCCGCCCATCCCGCCCCTAACTCCGCCCAGTTCCGCCCATTCTCCGCCCCATGGCTGACTAATTT
TTTTTATTTATGCAGAGGCCGAGGCCGCCTCTGCCTCTGAGCTATTCCAGAAGTAGTGAGGAGGCTTTTT
TGGAGGCCTAGGCTTTTGCAAAAAGCTCCCGGGAGCTTGTATATCCATTTTCGGATCTGATCAAGAGACA
GGATGAGGATCGTTTCGCATGATTGAACAAGATGGATTGCACGCAGGTTCTCCGGCCGCTTGGGTGGAGA
GGCTATTCGGCTATGACTGGGCACAACAGACAATCGGCTGCTCTGATGCCGCCGTGTTCCGGCTGTCAGC
GCAGGGGCGCCCGGTTCTTTTTGTCAAGACCGACCTGTCCGGTGCCCTGAATGAACTGCAGGACGAGGCA
GCGCGGCTATCGTGGCTGGCCACGACGGGCGTTCCTTGCGCAGCTGTGCTCGACGTTGTCACTGAAGCGG
GAAGGGACTGGCTGCTATTGGGCGAAGTGCCGGGGCAGGATCTCCTGTCATCTCACCTTGCTCCTGCCGA
GAAAGTATCCATCATGGCTGATGCAATGCGGCGGCTGCATACGCTTGATCCGGCTACCTGCCCATTCGAC
CACCAAGCGAAACATCGCATCGAGCGAGCACGTACTCGGATGGAAGCCGGTCTTGTCGATCAGGATGATC
TGGACGAAGAGCATCAGGGGCTCGCGCCAGCCGAACTGTTCGCCAGGCTCAAGGCGCGCATGCCCGACGG
CGAGGATCTCGTCGTGACCCATGGCGATGCCTGCTTGCCGAATATCATGGTGGAAAATGGCCGCTTTTCT
GGATTCATCGACTGTGGCCGGCTGGGTGTGGCGGACCGCTATCAGGACATAGCGTTGGCTACCCGTGATA
TTGCTGAAGAGCTTGGCGGCGAATGGGCTGACCGCTTCCTCGTGCTTTACGGTATCGCCGCTCCCGATTC
GCAGCGCATCGCCTTCTATCGCCTTCTTGACGAGTTCTTCTGAGCGGGACTCTGGGGTTCGAAATGACCG
ACCAAGCGACGCCCAACCTGCCATCACGAGATTTCGATTCCACCGCCGCCTTCTATGAAAGGTTGGGCTT
CGGAATCGTTTTCCGGGACGCCGGCTGGATGATCCTCCAGCGCGGGGATCTCATGCTGGAGTTCTTCGCC
CACCCCAACTTGTTTATTGCAGCTTATAATGGTTACAAATAAAGCAATAGCATCACAAATTTCACAAATA
AAGCATTTTTTTCACTGCATTCTAGTTGTGGTTTGTCCAAACTCATCAATGTATCTTATCATGTCTGTAT
ACCGTCGACCTCTAGCTAGAGCTTGGCGTAATCATGGTCATAGCTGTTTCCTGTGTGAAATTGTTATCCG
CTCACAATTCCACACAACATACGAGCCGGAAGCATAAAGTGTAAAGCCTGGGGTGCCTAATGAGTGAGCT
AACTCACATTAATTGCGTTGCGCTCACTGCCCGCTTTCCAGTCGGGAAACCTGTCGTGCCAGCTGCATTA
ATGAATCGGCCAACGCGCGGGGAGAGGCGGTTTGCGTATTGGGCGCTCTTCCGCTTCCTCGCTCACTGAC
TCGCTGCGCTCGGTCGTTCGGCTGCGGCGAGCGGTATCAGCTCACTCAAAGGCGGTAATACGGTTATCCA
CAGAATCAGGGGATAACGCAGGAAAGAACATGTGAGCAAAAGGCCAGCAAAAGGCCAGGAACCGTAAAAA
GGCCGCGTTGCTGGCGTTTTTCCATAGGCTCCGCCCCCCTGACGAGCATCACAAAAATCGACGCTCAAGT
CAGAGGTGGCGAAACCCGACAGGACTATAAAGATACCAGGCGTTTCCCCCTGGAAGCTCCCTCGTGCGCT
CTCCTGTTCCGACCCTGCCGCTTACCGGATACCTGTCCGCCTTTCTCCCTTCGGGAAGCGTGGCGCTTTC
TCATAGCTCACGCTGTAGGTATCTCAGTTCGGTGTAGGTCGTTCGCTCCAAGCTGGGCTGTGTGCACGAA
CCCCCCGTTCAGCCCGACCGCTGCGCCTTATCCGGTAACTATCGTCTTGAGTCCAACCCGGTAAGACACG
ACTTATCGCCACTGGCAGCAGCCACTGGTAACAGGATTAGCAGAGCGAGGTATGTAGGCGGTGCTACAGA
GTTCTTGAAGTGGTGGCCTAACTACGGCTACACTAGAAGAACAGTATTTGGTATCTGCGCTCTGCTGAAG
CCAGTTACCTTCGGAAAAAGAGTTGGTAGCTCTTGATCCGGCAAACAAACCACCGCTGGTAGCGGTGGTT
TTTTTGTTTGCAAGCAGCAGATTACGCGCAGAAAAAAAGGATCTCAAGAAGATCCTTTGATCTTTTCTAC
GGGGTCTGACGCTCAGTGGAACGAAAACTCACGTTAAGGGATTTTGGTCATGAGATTATCAAAAAGGATC
TTCACCTAGATCCTTTTAAATTAAAAATGAAGTTTTAAATCAATCTAAAGTATATATGAGTAAACTTGGT
CTGACAGTTACCAATGCTTAATCAGTGAGGCACCTATCTCAGCGATCTGTCTATTTCGTTCATCCATAGT
TGCCTGACTCCCCGTCGTGTAGATAACTACGATACGGGAGGGCTTACCATCTGGCCCCAGTGCTGCAATG
ATACCGCGAGACCCACGCTCACCGGCTCCAGATTTATCAGCAATAAACCAGCCAGCCGGAAGGGCCGAGC
GCAGAAGTGGTCCTGCAACTTTATCCGCCTCCATCCAGTCTATTAATTGTTGCCGGGAAGCTAGAGTAAG
TAGTTCGCCAGTTAATAGTTTGCGCAACGTTGTTGCCATTGCTACAGGCATCGTGGTGTCACGCTCGTCG
TTTGGTATGGCTTCATTCAGCTCCGGTTCCCAACGATCAAGGCGAGTTACATGATCCCCCATGTTGTGCA
AAAAAGCGGTTAGCTCCTTCGGTCCTCCGATCGTTGTCAGAAGTAAGTTGGCCGCAGTGTTATCACTCAT
GGTTATGGCAGCACTGCATAATTCTCTTACTGTCATGCCATCCGTAAGATGCTTTTCTGTGACTGGTGAG
TACTCAACCAAGTCATTCTGAGAATAGTGTATGCGGCGACCGAGTTGCTCTTGCCCGGCGTCAATACGGG
ATAATACCGCGCCACATAGCAGAACTTTAAAAGTGCTCATCATTGGAAAACGTTCTTCGGGGCGAAAACT
CTCAAGGATCTTACCGCTGTTGAGATCCAGTTCGATGTAACCCACTCGTGCACCCAACTGATCTTCAGCA
TCTTTTACTTTCACCAGCGTTTCTGGGTGAGCAAAAACAGGAAGGCAAAATGCCGCAAAAAAGGGAATAA
GGGCGACACGGAAATGTTGAATACTCATACTCTTCCTTTTTCAATATTATTGAAGCATTTATCAGGGTTA
TTGTCTCATGAGCGGATACATATTTGAATGTATTTAGAAAAATAAACAAATAGGGGTTCCGCGCACATTT
CCCCGAAAAGTGCCACCTGACGTCGACGGATCGGGAGATCTCCCGATCCCCTATGGTGCACTCTCAGTAC
AATCTGCTCTGATGCCGCATAGTTAAGCCAGTATCTGCTCCCTGCTTGTGTGTTGGAGGTCGCTGAGTAG
TGCGCGAGCAAAATTTAAGCTACAACAAGGCAAGGCTTGACCGACAATTGCATGAAGAATCTGCTTAGGG
TTAGGCGTTTTGCGCTGCTTCGCGATGTACGGGCCAGATATACGCGTT
Features (pLannotate 1.2.2; 23 found; start..end, strand, type, name):
      1..380     +  enhancer       CMV enhancer: human cytomegalovirus immediate early enhancer
    381..584     +  promoter       CMV promoter: human cytomegalovirus (CMV) immediate early promoter
    580..613     +  LTR            5' LTR (truncated) (fragment): truncated 5' long terminal repeat (LTR) from HIV-1
    629..647     +  promoter       T7 promoter: promoter for bacteriophage T7 RNA polymerase
    688..966     +  CDS            FRB*: T2098L mutant of FKBP-rapamycin binding domain of human FRAP binds synthetic ligands such as AP21967
    973..1683    +  CDS            CFP: cyan variant of GFP mammalian codon-optimized
   1683..1744    +  CDS            H-Ras (fragment): human small GTPase proto-oncoprotein
   1774..1792    -  promoter       SP6 promoter: promoter for bacteriophage SP6 RNA polymerase
   1818..2042    +  polyA_signal   bGH poly(A) signal: bovine growth hormone polyadenylation signal
   2046..2067    +  promoter       SV40 promoter (fragment): SV40 enhancer and early promoter
   2088..2516    +  rep_origin     f1 ori (sequence partly withheld): f1 bacteriophage origin of replication; arrow indicates direction of (+) strand synthesis
   2530..2859    +  promoter       SV40 promoter: SV40 enhancer and early promoter
   2926..3717    +  CDS            neo: KKA2_KLEPN - Also known as kan, nptII. Experimental evidence at protein level: Swiss-Prot protein existence level 1. Resistance to kanamycin, neomycin, paromomycin, ribostamycin, butirosin and gentamicin B. From Klebsiella pneumoniae.
   3741..3899    +  CDS            ble (fragment): BLE_KLEPN - Experimental evidence at protein level: Swiss-Prot protein existence level 1. Binding protein with a strong affinity to the bleomycin family of antibiotics. Binds to CL990; an antimitotic-antibiotic compound. From Klebsiella pneumoniae.
   3894..4015    +  polyA_signal   SV40 poly(A) signal: SV40 polyadenylation signal
   4088..4104    -  protein_bind   lac operator: The lac repressor binds to the lac operator to inhibit transcription in E. coli. This inhibition can be relieved by adding lactose or isopropyl-β-D-thiogalactopyranoside (IPTG). lac repressor encoded by lacI
   4112..4142    -  promoter       lac promoter: promoter for the E. coli lac operon
   4157..4178    -  protein_bind   CAP binding site: CAP binding activates transcription in the presence of cAMP. E. coli catabolite activator protein
   4191..4283    -  CDS            lacI (fragment): lac repressor; lacI; The lac repressor binds to the lac operator to inhibit transcription in E. coli. This inhibition can be relieved by adding lactose or isopropyl-β-D-thiogalactopyranoside (IPTG).
   4466..5054    -  rep_origin     ori: high-copy-number ColE1/pMB1/pBR322/pUC origin of replication
   5225..6085    -  CDS            AmpR: β-lactamase; bla; confers resistance to ampicillin, carbenicillin, and related antibiotics
   6086..6190    -  promoter       AmpR promoter: bla
   6249..6301    -  misc_feature   bom (fragment): basis of mobility region from pBR322
