[The description below was written by a language model from this plasmid's Addgene catalogue record and pLannotate feature annotations shown in this document.]
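Description:
FRB-CFP-ras is a mammalian expression plasmid built on the pcDNA3 backbone that produces a plasma-membrane-anchored, fluorescent version of the rapamycin-binding domain of human mTOR. It is propagated in E. coli as a high-copy plasmid through a ColE1/pUC-type origin with ampicillin selection (AmpR). The backbone also carries an f1 origin and an SV40 promoter-driven neomycin phosphotransferase cassette with an SV40 poly(A) signal, which would allow G418 selection of stably transfected mammalian cells.

The expression cassette uses the CMV enhancer and immediate early promoter and ends in the bovine growth hormone polyadenylation signal. Flanking T7 and SP6 promoters from the pcDNA3 polylinker region are also present. The open reading frame, cloned between BamHI and XhoI, consists of the roughly 280 bp FRB domain (only the FKBP-rapamycin binding segment of mTOR), followed by CFP and then a short, about 60 bp, C-terminal fragment of H-Ras. This Ras tail carries the lipid-modification signal that targets proteins to the plasma membrane, so the fusion sits at the inner membrane surface and can be seen by cyan fluorescence. The automated annotation matches the FRB segment to the T2098L variant (FRB*), which binds synthetic rapalogs. The catalogue entry does not mention this substitution, so it should be checked against the sequence.

The construct serves as the membrane-resident half of a rapamycin-inducible dimerisation system: adding rapamycin recruits an FKBP-tagged partner protein to the membrane-bound FRB. The associated study used this approach for acute manipulation of C-terminal motifs that inhibit L-type calcium channels.
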