Addgene plasmid #87451: FRB-CFP-ras
Purpose: rapamycin binding motif of mTOR (FRB) anchored to the plasma membrane
Depositing lab: Xiaodong Liu. Publication: Cooperative and acute inhibitionby multiple C-terminal motifs of L-type Ca2+ channels. Liu N, Yang Y, Ge L, Liu M, Colecraft HM, Liu X. Elife. 2017 Jan 6;6. pii: e21989. doi: 10.7554/eLife.21989. PubMed 28059704.
Backbone
  Vector backbone: pcDNA3
  Backbone size w/o insert (bp): 5388
  Vector type: Mammalian Expression
Growth in bacteria
  Bacterial resistance: Ampicillin, 100 μg/mL
  Growth temperature: 37°C
  Growth strain: DH5alpha
  Copy number: High Copy
Gene/Insert
  Gene/Insert name: FRB
  Species: H. sapiens (human)
  Insert size (bp): 282
  Mutation: FKBP and rapamycin binding domain only
  Entrez Gene: MTOR (a.k.a. FRAP, FRAP1, FRAP2, RAFT1, RAPT1, SKS)
  Promoter: CMV
  Tag / fusion protein: ras fragment (C terminal on insert); CFP (C terminal on insert)
  Cloning method: Restriction Enzyme; 5′ cloning site Bam HI (not destroyed); 3′ cloning site Xho I (not destroyed)
  Sequencing primers: 5′ CMV-F
Terms and licenses: Academic/Nonprofit Terms; Industry Terms: Not Available to Industry
Depositor comments: ras fragment (60 bp)
How to cite: FRB-CFP-ras was a gift from Xiaodong Liu (Addgene plasmid # 87451 ; http://n2t.net/addgene:87451 ; RRID:Addgene_87451)
